Addgene plasmid #117187: pAAV-FDIO-SYP-HRP
Purpose: Plasmid name in publication: pAAV-FDIO-SV-HRP. Peroxidase reporter for multiplexed electron microscopy labeling
Depositing lab: David Ginty. Depositing organization: Harvard Medical School. Publication: Multiplexed peroxidase-based electron microscopy labeling enables simultaneous visualization of multiple cell types. Zhang Q, Lee WA, Paul DL, Ginty DD. Nat Neurosci. 2019 Mar 18. pii: 10.1038/s41593-019-0358-7. doi: 10.1038/s41593-019-0358-7. PubMed 30886406.
Backbone
  Vector backbone: pAAV
  Backbone size w/o insert (bp): 5651
  Total vector size (bp): 7532
  Vector type: Mammalian Expression, AAV ; Flp/FRT
Growth in bacteria
  Bacterial resistance: Ampicillin, 100 μg/mL
  Growth temperature: 37°C
  Growth strain: NEB Stable
  Copy number: High Copy
Gene/Insert
  Gene/Insert name: SYP-HRP (alt name: pAAV-FDIO-SV-HRP)
  Species: A. rusticana (horseradish)
  Insert size (bp): 1881
  Promoter: EF1a
  Cloning method: Gibson Cloning
  Sequencing primers: 5′ tcaagcctcagacagtggttc; 3′ CATAGCGTAAAAGGAGCAACA
Terms and licenses: Academic/Nonprofit Terms; Industry Terms: Not Available to Industry
How to cite: pAAV-FDIO-SYP-HRP was a gift from David Ginty (Addgene plasmid # 117187 ; http://n2t.net/addgene:117187 ; RRID:Addgene_117187)
