[The description below was written by a language model from this plasmid's Addgene catalogue record and pLannotate feature annotations shown in this document.]
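Description:
pAAV-FDIO-SYP-HRP (called pAAV-FDIO-SV-HRP in the associated publication) is an adeno-associated virus transfer plasmid for Flp-dependent mammalian expression of a synaptic-vesicle-targeted horseradish peroxidase. It is propagated in bacteria through a high-copy ColE1/pUC-type origin with ampicillin selection (AmpR under its own promoter), and also carries an f1 phage origin. AAV2 inverted terminal repeats flank the expression cassette so that it can be packaged into recombinant AAV. The annotation detects a full right ITR but only short fragments of the left one. This may reflect the difficulty of sequencing these repeats, and the recombination-reducing growth strain listed suits their instability. The sequenced record (7,522 nt) is close to the catalogued size of 7,532 bp.

The payload is driven by the human EF-1α promoter and is followed by a WPRE, which enhances transcript stability and expression, and the human growth hormone polyadenylation signal. Between these elements the coding sequence lies in the antisense orientation, bracketed by FRT-type sites. This is the "FDIO" (Flp-dependent double-inverted orientation) design, in which Flp recombinase inverts the cassette into the sense orientation, restricting expression to Flp-expressing cells. Only one minimal FRT is annotated on each side, so any variant sites of the double-floxed pair are not called. The inverted open reading frame places the horseradish (Armoracia rusticana) peroxidase C1A sequence between two synaptophysin-family segments. The annotation tool matched these to the paralogues SYPL1 and synaptoporin, suggesting that HRP is inserted internally within synaptophysin (SYP). The record describes the construct as a peroxidase reporter for multiplexed electron microscopy labeling, allowing genetically defined cell types to be marked at synaptic vesicles with an electron-dense reaction product.
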