Features (pLannotate 1.2.2; 23 found; start..end, strand, type, name):
     12..39      +  repeat_region  AAV2 ITR (fragment): inverted terminal repeat of adeno-associated virus serotype 2 inverted
     68..95      +  repeat_region  AAV2 ITR (fragment): inverted terminal repeat of adeno-associated virus serotype 2 inverted
    158..224     +  CDS            small t antigen (fragment): SV40 (simian virus 40) small t antigen
    231..1409    +  promoter       EF-1α promoter: strong constitutive promoter for human elongation factor EF-1α
   1416..1433    +  misc_feature   MCS (fragment): pUC18/19 multiple cloning site
   1440..1473    +  protein_bind   FRT (minimal): supports FLP-mediated excision but not integration (Turan and Bode, 2011) FLP recombinase from the Saccharomyces cerevisiae 2μ plasmid
   1474..1522    -  intron         β-globin intron (fragment): internally truncated intron from human β-globin
   1598..1969    -  CDS            Synpr (fragment): SYNPR_RAT - Experimental evidence at protein level: Swiss-Prot protein existence level 1. Intrinsic membrane protein of small synaptic vesicles. Probable vesicular channel protein. From Rattus norvegicus (Rat).
   1991..2914    -  CDS            PRXC1A (fragment): PER1A_ARMRU - Also known as HPRC1. Experimental evidence at protein level: Swiss-Prot protein existence level 1. Removal of H(2)O(2), oxidation of toxic reductants, biosynthesis and degradation of lignin, suberization, auxin catabolism, response to environmental stresses such as wounding, pathogen attack and oxidative stress. These functions might be dependent on each isozyme/isoform in each plant tissue. From Armoracia rusticana (Horseradish) (Armoracia laphatifolia).
   2936..3493    -  CDS            SYPL1 (fragment): SYPL1_HUMAN - Also known as SYPL. Experimental evidence at protein level: Swiss-Prot protein existence level 1. From Homo sapiens (Human).
   3507..3540    -  protein_bind   FRT (minimal): supports FLP-mediated excision but not integration (Turan and Bode, 2011) FLP recombinase from the Saccharomyces cerevisiae 2μ plasmid
   3541..3591    -  intron         β-globin intron (fragment): internally truncated intron from human β-globin
   3630..3649    +  misc_feature   MCS (fragment): pBluescript multiple cloning site
   3649..4237    +  misc_feature   WPRE: woodchuck hepatitis virus posttranscriptional regulatory element
   4269..4745    +  polyA_signal   hGH poly(A) signal: human growth hormone polyadenylation signal
   4785..4925    +  repeat_region  AAV2 ITR: inverted terminal repeat of adeno-associated virus serotype 2 inverted
   4930..4981    -  misc_feature   bom (fragment): basis of mobility region from pBR322
   5000..5455    +  rep_origin     f1 ori (sequence partly withheld): f1 bacteriophage origin of replication; arrow indicates direction of (+) strand synthesis
   5456..5505    -  misc_feature   bom (fragment): basis of mobility region from pBR322
   5607..5642    -  CDS            rop (fragment): Rop protein, which maintains plasmids at low copy number; rop
   5737..5841    +  promoter       AmpR promoter: bla
   5842..6702    +  CDS            AmpR: β-lactamase; bla; confers resistance to ampicillin, carbenicillin, and related antibiotics
   6873..7461    +  rep_origin     ori: high-copy-number ColE1/pMB1/pBR322/pUC origin of replication
>Addgene plasmid #117187 | pAAV-FDIO-SYP-HRP | addgene full sequence | sequence record 225136 | Addgene NGS Result
CCTGCAGGCAGCTGCGCGCTCGCTCGCTCACTGAGGCCGCCCGGGCGTCGGGCGACCTTTGGTCGCCCGG
CCTCAGTGAGCGAGCGAGCGCGCAGAGAGGGAGTGGCCAACTCCATCACTAGGGGTTCCTGCGGCCGCAC
GCGTAAGCTTTGCAAAGATGGATAAAGTTTTAAACAGAGAGGAATCTTTGCAGCTAATGGACCTTCTAGG
TCTTGAAAGGAGTGGGAATTGGCTCCGGTGCCCGTCAGTGGGCAGAGCGCACATCGCCCACAGTCCCCGA
GAAGTTGGGGGGAGGGGTCGGCAATTGAACCGGTGCCTAGAGAAGGTGGCGCGGGGTAAACTGGGAAAGT
GATGTCGTGTACTGGCTCCGCCTTTTTCCCGAGGGTGGGGGAGAACCGTATATAAGTGCAGTAGTCGCCG
TGAACGTTCTTTTTCGCAACGGGTTTGCCGCCAGAACACAGGTAAGTGCCGTGTGTGGTTCCCGCGGGCC
TGGCCTCTTTACGGGTTATGGCCCTTGCGTGCCTTGAATTACTTCCACCTGGCTGCAGTACGTGATTCTT
GATCCCGAGCTTCGGGTTGGAAGTGGGTGGGAGAGTTCGAGGCCTTGCGCTTAAGGAGCCCCTTCGCCTC
GTGCTTGAGTTGAGGCCTGGCCTGGGCGCTGGGGCCGCCGCGTGCGAATCTGGTGGCACCTTCGCGCCTG
TCTCGCTGCTTTCGATAAGTCTCTAGCCATTTAAAATTTTTGATGACCTGCTGCGACGCTTTTTTTCTGG
CAAGATAGTCTTGTAAATGCGGGCCAAGATCTGCACACTGGTATTTCGGTTTTTGGGGCCGCGGGCGGCG
ACGGGGCCCGTGCGTCCCAGCGCACATGTTCGGCGAGGCGGGGCCTGCGAGCGCGGCCACCGAGAATCGG
ACGGGGGTAGTCTCAAGCTGGCCGGCCTGCTCTGGTGCCTGGCCTCGCGCCGCCGTGTATCGCCCCGCCC
TGGGCGGCAAGGCTGGCCCGGTCGGCACCAGTTGCGTGAGCGGAAAGATGGCCGCTTCCCGGCCCTGCTG
CAGGGAGCTCAAAATGGAGGACGCGGCGCTCGGGAGAGCGGGCGGGTGAGTCACCCACACAAAGGAAAAG
GGCCTTTCCGTCCTCAGCCGTCGCTTCATGTGACTCCACGGAGTACCGGGCGCCGTCCAGGCACCTCGAT
TAGTTCTCGAGCTTTTGGAGTACGTCGTCTTTAGGTTGGGGGGAGGGGTTTTATGCGATGGAGTTTCCCC
ACACTGAGTGGGTGGAGACTGAAGTTAGGCCAGCTTGGCACTTGATGTAATTCTCCTTGGAATTTGCCCT
TTTTGAGTTTGGATCTTGGTTCATTCTCAAGCCTCAGACAGTGGTTCAAAGTTTTTTTCTTCCATTTCAG
GTGTCGTGAGGTACCGGATCCTCTAGAGTCGACTCCGGAGAAGTTCCTATTCTCTAGAAAGTATAGGAAC
TTCGCAGAATGGTAGCTGGATTGTAGCTGCTATTAGCAATATGAAACCTCTTGGAAGTTCCTATTCTTCA
AATAGTATAGGAACTTCGCCTCAAAGCCGCGTGACGAGCTAGCCCATGGGAATTTTACATCTGATTGGAG
AAGGAGGTGGGCGCACCCTGTTGGCCGTAGCCTTGCTGCCCATAGTCGCCCTGAGGCCCGTAGCCACCGC
CACCGCCGCTGGCTGGCTGCCCGTAATCGGGTTGATAACCACCCTGAGGCCCGTAGGAGTCCTGGGGCCC
ATAGCCTCCGGGGCCCTGCCCATAGCCCGCATCGCCGTAGGCATCGCCAGGAGCTGGTTGCTTTTCTGGG
GCGCCTGGAGGTGCGCGCATGAATGGGGCGGCCCAGCCTGTCTCCTTGAACACGAACCATAGGTTGCCAA
CCCAGAGCACCAGGTTCAGGAAGCCAAACACCACCGAGGTGTTGAGTCCTGAAGTCACAGGGTCCCTCAG
TTCCTTGCATGTGATTCGAGCTCCACCGGTAGAGTTGCTGTTGACCACTCTGCAGTTCAGACGAATCTGG
CCTTGGGTACCCGTCAGAGGGGTAATGTTACCCATACGGTCCATGGCTTCCACGAAGGCGTTAAAGAAGG
TTTGAGTAGAGTTAGCAAAACTTCTCACCAGTGGGATGGTGTCAGTGGCGTTTGGACTGCTAAACAGTTC
TTGATCACTCTGTATCAGGCCTTTCTGCTCCTCTAGATTCACATAGTACTTGTTATCGAAGATGGTTGGG
GTCCGCAGATCAAAGTCCACTAGTGCACTGAGGTTGCCATTCAGTGGGCACAAGCCTCTCAGTGTCTGGA
GATACGTAGTGTTCAGCGTGGGGTCAGGTAACCCAGTGTTGCTGAAATTGTAGAGCCTATCCATGATGAA
CCTACACTGGTTCTTTCCAAATGTGTGTCCTCCGGACAGAGCCACAAGGTCACTCGAGCGATTCAGACCC
ACGTTTCTAAAGCTATCCTTCAGCTGGGGCAGGGTGAAGAATGGAGCAGGCAAGTTGGCGTTGGCCAGAT
CTAGGAATGCCTGTAGGGAGTCACGTCGACCGAGCGGCACTCTCCAGGACGGTCCGCCTGCAAGAGTCAC
GCTCTGTTGCGCAGCTATAGTCAGCAGGTCTGCACAACTGACTGTTCGTGGGCATGCTGACTCAACGGCA
GCCTTCATGCGATCGATCACTGGAAAGCCCCTGGCGCTGTTAGCGTTCCCGAATGCATCCTTTTCAGTGC
GGAAACTGGTGGTGTTGTCCAGTAATATGCTAGCGTCGCAACCATTCACGAAGCAGTCATGGAAGTGCAG
ACGTAATATTGAAGCAGCGATCCTGGGATCGGATCTGAGCTCGTTGACGATTGTGTCGCGAACGATGTTG
GACACGTTGGGACAGCTATTGTCGTAGAATGTAGGGGTTAACTGGGTGGCTAGATCCATATCTGTCTGGC
GGCACATAGGCATCTCCTTGATAATGTTCTCTGGGTCAGTGGCCATCTTCACATCGGACAGGCCTTTGGC
CCAGGCGGATGAGCTAACTAGCCACATGAAAGCGAACACTGCTGTGGCCAGGAAGTCCATCATTGGCCCT
TTGTTGTTCTCTCGGTACTTGTTCTGCAGGAAGATGTAGGTGGCCAGGGCCCCCATGGAGTAGAGGAAGG
CAAACACAGCCACGGTGACAAAGAATTCAGCCGAGGAGGAGTAGTCACCAACTAGGAAGATCTTGGTAGT
GCCCCCTTTAACGCAGGAGGGTGCATCAAAGTACACTTGGTGCAGCCTGAATGGGTACTCAAATTCGACT
TCGATGTTGAGGGCACTCTCCGTCTTGTTGGCACACTCCACGCTCAGCCGAAGCTCTCCGGTGTAGCTGC
CGCACGTAGCAAAGGCGAAGATGGCAAAGACCCACTGCAGCACCTTCACGAAGCCAAGGGGCTCCTTGAC
CACCCGGAACTGACCCCCAGCCACCAGCTGATTCACCACGTCCATGGTGGCAATTCGTGAGCGTCGGTTG
AACAGCGAAGTTCCTATACTTTCTAGAGAATAGGAACTTCTTGCCTTAACCCAGAAATTATCACTGTTAT
TCTTTAGAATGGTGCAAAGAGAAGTTCCTATACTATTTGAAGAATAGGAACTTCAATCCCGATATCAAGC
TTATCGATAATCAACCTCTGGATTACAAAATTTGTGAAAGATTGACTGGTATTCTTAACTATGTTGCTCC
TTTTACGCTATGTGGATACGCTGCTTTAATGCCTTTGTATCATGCTATTGCTTCCCGTATGGCTTTCATT
TTCTCCTCCTTGTATAAATCCTGGTTGCTGTCTCTTTATGAGGAGTTGTGGCCCGTTGTCAGGCAACGTG
GCGTGGTGTGCACTGTGTTTGCTGACGCAACCCCCACTGGTTGGGGCATTGCCACCACCTGTCAGCTCCT
TTCCGGGACTTTCGCTTTCCCCCTCCCTATTGCCACGGCGGAACTCATCGCCGCCTGCCTTGCCCGCTGC
TGGACAGGGGCTCGGCTGTTGGGCACTGACAATTCCGTGGTGTTGTCGGGGAAATCATCGTCCTTTCCTT
GGCTGCTCGCCTATGTTGCCACCTGGATTCTGCGCGGGACGTCCTTCTGCTACGTCCCTTCGGCCCTCAA
TCCAGCGGACCTTCCTTCCCGCGGCCTGCTGCCGGCTCTGCGGCCTCTTCCGCGTCTTCGCCTTCGCCCT
CAGACGAGTCGGATCTCCCTTTGGGCCGCCTCCCCGCATCGATACCGAGCGCTGCTCGAGAGATCTACGG
GTGGCATCCCTGTGACCCCTCCCCAGTGCCTCTCCTGGCCCTGGAAGTTGCCACTCCAGTGCCCACCAGC
CTTGTCCTAATAAAATTAAGTTGCATCATTTTGTCTGACTAGGTGTCCTTCTATAATATTATGGGGTGGA
GGGGGGTGGTATGGAGCAAGGGGCAAGTTGGGAAGACAACCTGTAGGGCCTGCGGGGTCTATTGGGAACC
AAGCTGGAGTGCAGTGGCACAATCTTGGCTCACTGCAATCTCCGCCTCCTGGGTTCAAGCGATTCTCCTG
CCTCAGCCTCCCGAGTTGTTGGGATTCCAGGCATGCATGACCAGGCTCAGCTAATTTTTGTTTTTTTGGT
AGAGACGGGGTTTCACCATATTGGCCAGGCTGGTCTCCAACTCCTAATCTCAGGTGATCTACCCACCTTG
GCCTCCCAAATTGCTGGGATTACAGGCGTGAACCACTGCTCCCTTCCCTGTCCTTCTGATTTTGTAGGTA
ACCACGTGCGGACCGAGCGGCCGCAGGAACCCCTAGTGATGGAGTTGGCCACTCCCTCTCTGCGCGCTCG
CTCGCTCACTGAGGCCGGGCGACCAAAGGTCGCCCGACGCCCGGGCTTTGCCCGGGCGGCCTCAGTGAGC
GAGCGAGCGCGCAGCTGCCTGCAGGGGCGCCTGATGCGGTATTTTCTCCTTACGCATCTGTGCGGTATTT
CACACCGCATA
[95 nt withheld, positions 4982-5076]
T
[46 nt withheld, positions 5078-5123]
C
[141 nt withheld, positions 5125-5265]
CCTTTGACGTTGGAGTCCACGTTCTTT
[37 nt withheld, positions 5293-5329]
ACTCTATCTCGGGCTATTCTTTTGATTTATAAGGGATTTTGCCGATTTCGGTCTATTGGTTAAAAAATGA
GCTGATTTAACAAAAATTTAACGCGAATTTTAACAAAATATTAACGTTTACAATTTTATGGTGCACTCTC
AGTACAATCTGCTCTGATGCCGCATAGTTAAGCCAGCCCCGACACCCGCCAACACCCGCTGACGCGCCCT
GACGGGCTTGTCTGCTCCCGGCATCCGCTTACAGACAAGCTGTGACCGTCTCCGGGAGCTGCATGTGTCA
GAGGTTTTCACCGTCATCACCGAAACGCGCGAGACGAAAGGGCCTCGTGATACGCCTATTTTTATAGGTT
AATGTCATGATAATAATGGTTTCTTAGACGTCAGGTGGCACTTTTCGGGGAAATGTGCGCGGAACCCCTA
TTTGTTTATTTTTCTAAATACATTCAAATATGTATCCGCTCATGAGACAATAACCCTGATAAATGCTTCA
ATAATATTGAAAAAGGAAGAGTATGAGTATTCAACATTTCCGTGTCGCCCTTATTCCCTTTTTTGCGGCA
TTTTGCCTTCCTGTTTTTGCTCACCCAGAAACGCTGGTGAAAGTAAAAGATGCTGAAGATCAGTTGGGTG
CACGAGTGGGTTACATCGAACTGGATCTCAACAGCGGTAAGATCCTTGAGAGTTTTCGCCCCGAAGAACG
TTTTCCAATGATGAGCACTTTTAAAGTTCTGCTATGTGGCGCGGTATTATCCCGTATTGACGCCGGGCAA
GAGCAACTCGGTCGCCGCATACACTATTCTCAGAATGACTTGGTTGAGTACTCACCAGTCACAGAAAAGC
ATCTTACGGATGGCATGACAGTAAGAGAATTATGCAGTGCTGCCATAACCATGAGTGATAACACTGCGGC
CAACTTACTTCTGACAACGATCGGAGGACCGAAGGAGCTAACCGCTTTTTTGCACAACATGGGGGATCAT
GTAACTCGCCTTGATCGTTGGGAACCGGAGCTGAATGAAGCCATACCAAACGACGAGCGTGACACCACGA
TGCCTGTAGCAATGGCAACAACGTTGCGCAAACTATTAACTGGCGAACTACTTACTCTAGCTTCCCGGCA
ACAATTAATAGACTGGATGGAGGCGGATAAAGTTGCAGGACCACTTCTGCGCTCGGCCCTTCCGGCTGGC
TGGTTTATTGCTGATAAATCTGGAGCCGGTGAGCGTGGGTCTCGCGGTATCATTGCAGCACTGGGGCCAG
ATGGTAAGCCCTCCCGTATCGTAGTTATCTACACGACGGGGAGTCAGGCAACTATGGATGAACGAAATAG
ACAGATCGCTGAGATAGGTGCCTCACTGATTAAGCATTGGTAACTGTCAGACCAAGTTTACTCATATATA
CTTTAGATTGATTTAAAACTTCATTTTTAATTTAAAAGGATCTAGGTGAAGATCCTTTTTGATAATCTCA
TGACCAAAATCCCTTAACGTGAGTTTTCGTTCCACTGAGCGTCAGACCCCGTAGAAAAGATCAAAGGATC
TTCTTGAGATCCTTTTTTTCTGCGCGTAATCTGCTGCTTGCAAACAAAAAAACCACCGCTACCAGCGGTG
GTTTGTTTGCCGGATCAAGAGCTACCAACTCTTTTTCCGAAGGTAACTGGCTTCAGCAGAGCGCAGATAC
CAAATACTGTTCTTCTAGTGTAGCCGTAGTTAGGCCACCACTTCAAGAACTCTGTAGCACCGCCTACATA
CCTCGCTCTGCTAATCCTGTTACCAGTGGCTGCTGCCAGTGGCGATAAGTCGTGTCTTACCGGGTTGGAC
TCAAGACGATAGTTACCGGATAAGGCGCAGCGGTCGGGCTGAACGGGGGGTTCGTGCACACAGCCCAGCT
TGGAGCGAACGACCTACACCGAACTGAGATACCTACAGCGTGAGCTATGAGAAAGCGCCACGCTTCCCGA
AGGGAGAAAGGCGGACAGGTATCCGGTAAGCGGCAGGGTCGGAACAGGAGAGCGCACGAGGGAGCTTCCA
GGGGGAAACGCCTGGTATCTTTATAGTCCTGTCGGGTTTCGCCACCTCTGACTTGAGCGTCGATTTTTGT
GATGCTCGTCAGGGGGGCGGAGCCTATGGAAAAACGCCAGCAACGCGGCCTTTTTACGGTTCCTGGCCTT
TTGCTGGCCTTTTGCTCACATGT
